Addgene plasmid #163352: pMY-MCS-P2A-PuroR-HA
Purpose: (Empty Backbone) Retroviral backbone for in-frame cloning of a gene of interest and a P2A separated Puromycin selection marker
Depositing lab: Louis Ates & Teunis Geijtenbeek. Depositing organization: Academic Medical Center, University of Amsterdam. Publication: An optimized retroviral toolbox for overexpression and genetic perturbation of primary lymphocytes. van der Donk LEH, van der Spek J, van Duivenvoorde T, Ten Brink MS, Geijtenbeek TBH, Kuijl CP, van Heijst JWJ, Ates LS. Biol Open. 2022 Feb 15;11(2):bio059032. doi: 10.1242/bio.059032. Epub 2022 Mar 1. PubMed 35229875.
Backbone
  Vector backbone: pMY
  Vector type: Mammalian Expression, Retroviral
  Selectable markers: Puromycin
Growth in bacteria
  Bacterial resistance: Ampicillin, 100 μg/mL
  Growth temperature: 37°C
  Growth strain: NEB Stable
  Copy number: High Copy
Gene/Insert
  Gene/Insert name: None
Terms and licenses: Academic/Nonprofit Terms; Industry Terms: Not Available to Industry
Depositor comments: Please visit https://www.biorxiv.org/content/10.1101/2021.01.08.425881v1 for bioRxiv preprint.
How to cite: pMY-MCS-P2A-PuroR-HA was a gift from Louis Ates & Teunis Geijtenbeek (Addgene plasmid # 163352 ; http://n2t.net/addgene:163352 ; RRID:Addgene_163352)
