[The description below was written by a language model from this plasmid's Addgene catalogue record and pLannotate feature annotations shown in this document.]
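Description:
pMY-MCS-P2A-PuroR-HA is an empty gammaretroviral expression backbone built on the pMY vector and intended for stable gene delivery into mammalian cells. It is 5,528 nt long and is maintained in E. coli through a high-copy ColE1/pUC-type origin and an ampicillin resistance gene (β-lactamase) driven by its own bla promoter. The record recommends a recombination-tolerant strain, which is common for plasmids carrying repeated LTRs.

The viral portion is flanked by two Moloney murine leukemia virus long terminal repeats. Downstream of the 5′ LTR lie the MMLV Ψ packaging signal, a truncated gag segment lacking its start codon (which typically extends the packaging signal and improves encapsidation), and a pol region containing the splice acceptor. No separate internal promoter is annotated, so expression of the payload presumably comes from the 5′ LTR. According to the name and stated purpose, a multiple cloning site follows, where a gene of interest is inserted in frame with a P2A self-cleaving peptide and the puromycin N-acetyltransferase gene. One transcript then gives both the protein of interest and the selection marker, so puromycin resistance is tightly coupled to transgene expression. The name also indicates an HA epitope tag on PuroR, but the MCS, P2A and HA elements are not individually annotated in the feature table. Short env and lacI fragments appear to be backbone remnants.

As no gag, pol or env genes are intact, virus production requires these functions in trans from a packaging system. The associated publication describes a retroviral toolbox for overexpression and genetic perturbation in primary lymphocytes.
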