Features (pLannotate 1.2.2; 11 found; start..end, strand, type, name):
     22..615     +  LTR            LTR: long terminal repeat from Moloney murine leukemia virus
    746..1044    +  misc_feature   MMLV Ψ (fragment): packaging signal of Moloney murine leukemia virus (MMLV)
   1103..1519    +  CDS            gag (truncated): truncated Moloney murine leukemia virus (MMLV) gag gene lacking the start codon
   1529..1907    +  misc_feature   pol region: Moloney murine leukemia virus (MMLV) pol region containing the splice acceptor site
   2049..2645    +  CDS            PuroR (fragment): puromycin N-acetyltransferase; pac from Streptomyces; confers resistance to puromycin
   2773..2871    +  CDS            env (fragment): murine leukemia virus gPr80 envelope polyprotein precursor; env; proteolytically cleaved into gp70SU and p15TM subunits
   2913..3502    +  LTR            LTR: long terminal repeat from Moloney murine leukemia virus
   3568..3620    -  CDS            lacI (fragment): lac repressor; lacI; The lac repressor binds to the lac operator to inhibit transcription in E. coli. This inhibition can be relieved by adding lactose or isopropyl-β-D-thiogalactopyranoside (IPTG).
   3803..4391    -  rep_origin     ori: high-copy-number ColE1/pMB1/pBR322/pUC origin of replication
   4555..5415    -  CDS            AmpR: β-lactamase; bla; confers resistance to ampicillin, carbenicillin, and related antibiotics
   5416..5520    -  promoter       AmpR promoter: bla
>Addgene plasmid #163352 | pMY-MCS-P2A-PuroR-HA | addgene full sequence | sequence record 322098 | Addgene NGS Result
CCCGAAAAGTGCCACCTGCATAATGAAAGACCCCACCTGTAGGTTTGGCAAGCTAGCTTAAGTAACGCCA
TTTTGCAAGGCATGGAAAAATACATAACTGAGAATAGAAAAGTTCAGATCAAGGTCAGGAACAGATGGAA
CAGCTGAATATGGGCCAAACAGGATATCTGTGGTAAGCAGTTCCTGCCCCGGCTCAGGGCCAAGAACAGA
TGGAACAGCTGAATATGGGCCAAACAGGATATCTGTGGTAAGCAGTTCCTGCCCCGGCTCAGGGCCAAGA
ACAGATGGTCCCCAGATGCGGTCCAGCCCTCAGCAGTTTCTAGAGAACCATCAGATGTTTCCAGGGTGCC
CCAAGGACCTGAAATGACCCTGTGCCTTATTTGAACTAACCAATCAGTTCGCTTCTCGCTTCTGTTCGCG
CGCTTCTGCTCCCCGAGCTCAATAAAAGAGCCCACAACCCCTCACTCGGCGCGCCAGTCCTCCGATTGAC
TGAGTCGCCCGGGTACCCGTATTCCCAATAAAGCCTCTTGCTGTTTGCATCCGAATCGTGGACTCGCTGA
TCCTTGGGAGGGTCTCCTCAGATTGATTGACTGCCCACCTCGGGGGTCTTTCATTTGGAGGTTCCACCGA
GATTTGGAGACCCCTGCCCAGGGACCACCGACCCCCCCGCCGGGAGGTAAGCTGGCCAGCGGTCGTTTCG
TGTCTGTCTCTGTCTTTGTGCGTGTTTGTGCCGGCATCTAATGTTTGCGCCTGCGTCTGTACTAGTTAGC
TAACTAGCTCTGTATCTGGCGGACCCGTGGTGGAACTGACGAGTTCGGAACACCCGGCCGCAACCCTGGG
AGACGTCCCAGGGACTTCGGGGGCCGTTTTTGTGGCCCGACCTGAGTCCAAAAATCCCGATCGTTTTGGA
CTCTTTGGTGCACCCCCCTAATAGGAGGGATATGTGGTTCTGGTAGGAGACGAGAACCTAAAACAGTTCC
CGCCTCCGTCTGAATTTTTGCTTTCGGTTTGGGACCGAAGCCGCGCCGCGCGTCTTGTCTGCTGCAGCAT
CGTTCTGTGTTGTCTCTGTCTGACTGTGTTTCTGTATTTGTCTGAAAATTAGGGCCAGACTGTTACCACT
CCCTTAAGTTTGACCTTAGGTCACTGGAAAGATGTCGAGCGGATCGCTCACAACCAGTCGGTAGATGTCA
AGAAGAGACGTTGGGTTACCTTCTGCTCTGCAGAATGGCCAACCTTTAACGTCGGATGGCCGCGAGACGG
CACCTTTAACCGAGACCTCATCACCCAGGTTAAGATCAAGGTCTTTTCACCTGGCCCGCATGGACACCCA
GACCAGGTCCCCTACATCGTGACCTGGGAAGCCTTGGCTTTTGACCCCCCTCCCTGGGTCAAGCCCTTTG
TACACCCTAAGCCTCCGCCTCCTCTTCCTCCATCCGCCCCGTCTCTCCCCCTTGAACCTCCTCGTTCGAC
CCCGCCTCGATCCTCCCTTTATCCAGCCCTCACTCCTTCTCTAGGCGCCCCCATATGGCCATATGAGATC
TTATATGGGGCACCCCCGCCCCTTGTAAACTTCCCTGACCCTGACATGACAAGAGTTACTAACAGCCCCT
CTCTCCAAGCTCACTTACAGGCTCTCTACTTAGTCCAGCACGAAGTCTGGAGACCTCTGGCGGCAGCCTA
CCAAGAACAACTGGACCGACCGGCCGGTGGTACCTCACCCTTACCGAGTCGGCGACACAGTGTGGGTCCG
CCGACACCAGACTAAGAACCTAGAACCTCGCTGGAAAGGACCTTACACAGTCCTGCTGACCACCCCCACC
GCCCTCAAAGTAGACGGCATCGCAGCTTGGATACACGCCGCCCACGTGAAGGCTGCCGACCCCGGGGGTG
GACCATCCTCTAGACTGCCGGATCTAGCTAGTTAATTAACTCCGTGGATCCGGTCGTGCGGCCGCACGGA
AACGCGTGGCCTGGCATGCCGCGACGTCGACGCCACAAACTTCAGCCTGCTGAGACAGGCTGGCGACGTG
GAAGAGAATCCTGGACCTATGACCGAGTACAAGCCCACGGTGCGCCTCGCCACCCGCGACGACGTCCCCA
GGGCCGTACGCACCCTCGCCGCCGCGTTCGCCGACTACCCCGCCACGCGCCACACCGTCGATCCGGACCG
CCACATCGAGCGGGTCACCGAGCTGCAAGAACTCTTCCTCACGCGCGTCGGGCTCGACATCGGCAAGGTG
TGGGTCGCGGACGACGGCGCCGCGGTGGCGGTCTGGACCACGCCGGAGAGCGTCGAAGCGGGGGCGGTGT
TCGCCGAGATCGGCCCGCGCATGGCCGAGTTGAGCGGTTCCCGGCTGGCCGCGCAGCAACAGATGGAAGG
CCTCCTGGCGCCGCACCGGCCCAAGGAGCCCGCGTGGTTCCTGGCCACCGTCGGCGTCTCGCCCGACCAC
CAGGGCAAGGGTCTGGGCAGCGCCGTCGTGCTCCCCGGAGTGGAGGCGGCCGAGCGCGCCGGGGTGCCCG
CCTTCCTGGAGACCTCCGCGCCCCGCAACCTCCCCTTCTACGAGCGGCTCGGCTTCACCGTCACCGCCGA
CGTCGAGGTGCCCGAAGGACCGCGCACCTGGTGCATGACCCGCAAGCCCGGTGCCGGCAGCGGCTACCCT
TACGATGTGCCTGATTACGCCTGACCTGCAGGTTTCTGAAGCTTGAGTACATCGATTGCATTGGGTCGAT
CGACCGGGCCGCCAGCACAGTGGTCGATCGAGGGGGGGCCCGCGATTAGTCCAATTTGTTAAAGACAGGA
TATCAGTGGTCCAGGCTCTAGTTTTGACTCAACAATATCACCAGCTGAAGCCTATAGAGTACGAGCCATA
GATAGAATAAAAGATTTTATTTAGTCTCCAGAAAAAGGGGGGAATGAAAGACCCCACCTGTAGGTTTGGC
AAGCTAGCTTAAGTAACGCCATTTTGCAAGGCATGGAAAATACATAACTGAGAATAGAGAAGTTCAGATC
AAGGTTAGGAACAGAGAGACAGCAGAATATGGGCCAAACAGGATATCTGTGGTAAGCAGTTCCTGCCCCG
GCTCAGGGCCAAGAACAGTTGGAACAGCAGAATATGGGCCAAACAGGATATCTGTGGTAAGCAGTTCCTG
CCCCGGCTCAGGGCCAAGAACAGATGGTCCCCAGATGCGGTCCCGCCCTCAGCAGTTTCTAGAGAACCAT
CAGATGTTTCCAGGGTGCCCCAAGGACCTGAAATGACCCTGTGCCTTATTTGAACTAACCAATCAGTTCG
CTTCTCGCTTCTGTTCGCGCGCTTCTGCTCCCCGAGCTCAATAAAAGAGCCCACAACCCCTCACTCGGCG
CGCCAGTCCTCCGATAGACTGCGTCGCCCGGGTACCCGTGTATCCAATAAACCCTCTTGCAGTTGCATCC
GACTTGTGGTCTCGCTGTTCCTTGGGAGGGTCTCCTCTGAGTGATTGACTACCCGTCAGCGGGGGTCTTT
CACATGCAGCATGTATCAAAATTAATTTGGTTTTTTTTCTTAAGTATTTACATTAAATGGCCATAGTTGC
ATTAATGAATCGGCCAACGCGCGGGGAGAGGCGGTTTGCGTATTGGGCGCTCTTCCGCTTCCTCGCTCAC
TGACTCGCTGCGCTCGGTCGTTCGGCTGCGGCGAGCGGTATCAGCTCACTCAAAGGCGGTAATACGGTTA
TCCACAGAATCAGGGGATAACGCAGGAAAGAACATGTGAGCAAAAGGCCAGCAAAAGGCCAGGAACCGTA
AAAAGGCCGCGTTGCTGGCGTTTTTCCATAGGCTCCGCACCCCTGACGAGCATCACAAAAATCGACGCTC
AAGTCAGAGGTGGCGAAACCCGACAGGACTATAAAGATACCAGGCGTTTCCCCCTGGAAGCTCCCTCGTG
CGCTCTCCTGTTCCGACCCTGCCGCTTACCGGATACCTGTCCGCCTTTCTCCCTTCGGGAAGCGTGGCGC
TTTCTCATAGCTCACGCTGTAGGTATCTCAGTTCGGTGTAGGTCGTTCGCTCCAAGCTGGGCTGTGTGCA
CGAACCCCCCGTTCAGCCCGACCGCTGCGCCTTATCCGGTAACTATCGTCTTGAGTCCAACCCGGTAAGA
CACGACTTATCGCCACTGGCAGCAGCCACTGGTAACAGGATTAGCAGAGCGAGGTATGTAGGCGGTGCTA
CAGAGTTCTTGAAGTGGTGGCCTAACTACGGCTACACTAGAAGAACAGTATTTGGTATCTGCGCTCTGCT
GAAGCCAGTTACCTTCGGAAAAAGAGTTGGTAGCTCTTGATCCGGCAAACAAACCACCGCTGGTAGCGGT
GGTTTTTTTGTTTGCAAGCAGCAGATTACGCGCAGAAAAAAAGGATCTCAAGAAGATCCTTTGATCTTTT
CTACGGGGTCTGACGCTCAGTGGAACGAAAACTCACGTTAAGGGATTTTGGTCATGAGATTATCAAAAAG
GATCTTCACCTAGATCCTTTTGCGGCCGGCCGCAAATCAATCTAAAGTATATATGAGTAAACTTGGTCTG
ACAGTTACCAATGCTTAATCAGTGAGGCACCTATCTCAGCGATCTGTCTATTTCGTTCATCCATAGTTGC
CTGACTCCCCGTCGTGTAGATAACTACGATACGGGAGGGCTTACCATCTGGCCCCAGTGCTGCAATGATA
CCGCGAGACCCACGCTCACCGGCTCCAGATTTATCAGCAATAAACCAGCCAGCCGGAAGGGCCGAGCGCA
GAAGTGGTCCTGCAACTTTATCCGCCTCCATCCAGTCTATTAATTGTTGCCGGGAAGCTAGAGTAAGTAG
TTCGCCAGTTAATAGTTTGCGCAACGTTGTTGCCATTGCTACAGGCATCGTGGTGTCACGCTCGTCGTTT
GGTATGGCTTCATTCAGCTCCGGTTCCCAACGATCAAGGCGAGTTACATGATCCCCCATGTTGTGCAAAA
AAGCGGTTAGCTCCTTCGGTCCTCCGATCGTTGTCAGAAGTAAGTTGGCCGCAGTGTTATCACTCATGGT
TATGGCAGCACTGCATAATTCTCTTACTGTCATGCCATCCGTAAGATGCTTTTCTGTGACTGGTGAGTAC
TCAACCAAGTCATTCTGAGAATAGTGTATGCGGCGACCGAGTTGCTCTTGCCCGGCGTCAATACGGGATA
ATACCGCGCCACATAGCAGAACTTTAAAAGTGCTCATCATTGGAAAACGTTCTTCGGGGCGAAAACTCTC
AAGGATCTTACCGCTGTTGAGATCCAGTTCGATGTAACCCACTCGTGCACCCAACTGATCTTCAGCATCT
TTTACTTTCACCAGCGTTTCTGGGTGAGCAAAAACAGGAAGGCAAAATGCCGCAAAAAAGGGAATAAGGG
CGACACGGAAATGTTGAATACTCATACTCTTCCTTTTTCAATATTATTGAAGCATTTATCAGGGTTATTG
TCTCATGAGCGGATACATATTTGAATGTATTTAGAAAAATAAACAAATAGGGGTTCCGCGCACATTTC
